>Addgene plasmid | pLV-GG-hUbC-EBPF2-gRNA-FAM13A Sequencing Result | analyzer sequence | sequence record 417224
GTCGACGGATCGGGAGATCTCCCGATCCCCTATGGTGCACTCTCAGTACAATCTGCTCTGATGCCGCATA
GTTAAGCCAGTATCTGCTCCCTGCTTGTGTGTTGGAGGTCGCTGAGTAGTGCGCGAGCAAAATTTAAGCT
ACAACAAGGCAAGGCTTGACCGACAATTGCATGAAGAATCTGCTTAGGGTTAGGCGTTTTGCGCTGCTTC
GCGATGTACGGGCCAGATATACGCGTTGACATTGATTATTGACTAGTTATTAATAGTAATCAATTACGGG
GTCATTAGTTCATAGCCCATATATGGAGTTCCGCGTTACATAACTTACGGTAAATGGCCCGCCTGGCTGA
CCGCCCAACGACCCCCGCCCATTGACGTCAATAATGACGTATGTTCCCATAGTAACGCCAATAGGGACTT
TCCATTGACGTCAATGGGTGGAGTATTTACGGTAAACTGCCCACTTGGCAGTACATCAAGTGTATCATAT
GCCAAGTACGCCCCCTATTGACGTCAATGACGGTAAATGGCCCGCCTGGCATTATGCCCAGTACATGACC
TTATGGGACTTTCCTACTTGGCAGTACATCTACGTATTAGTCATCGCTATTACCATGGTGATGCGGTTTT
GGCAGTACATCAATGGGCGTGGATAGCGGTTTGACTCACGGGGATTTCCAAGTCTCCACCCCATTGACGT
CAATGGGAGTTTGTTTTGGCACCAAAATCAACGGGACTTTCCAAAATGTCGTAACAACTCCGCCCCATTG
ACGCAAATGGGCGGTAGGCGTGTACGGTGGGAGGTCTATATAAGCAGCGCGTTTTGCCTGTACTGGGTCT
CTCTGGTTAGACCAGATCTGAGCCTGGGAGCTCTCTGGCTAACTAGGGAACCCACTGCTTAAGCCTCAAT
AAAGCTTGCCTTGAGTGCTTCAAGTAGTGTGTGCCCGTCTGTTGTGTGACTCTGGTAACTAGAGATCCCT
CAGACCCTTTTAGTCAGTGTGGAAAATCTCTAGCAGTGGCGCCCGAACAGGGACTTGAAAGCGAAAGGGA
AACCAGAGGAGCTCTCTCGACGCAGGACTCGGCTTGCTGAAGCGCGCACGGCAAGAGGCGAGGGGCGGCG
ACTGGTGAGTACGCCAAAAATTTTGACTAGCGGAGGCTAGAAGGAGAGAGATGGGTGCGAGAGCGTCAGT
ATTAAGCGGGGGAGAATTAGATCGCGATGGGAAAAAATTCGGTTAAGGCCAGGGGGAAAGAAAAAATATA
AATTAAAACATATAGTATGGGCAAGCAGGGAGCTAGAACGATTCGCAGTTAATCCTGGCCTGTTAGAAAC
ATCAGAAGGCTGTAGACAAATACTGGGACAGCTACAACCATCCCTTCAGACAGGATCAGAAGAACTTAGA
TCATTATATAATACAGTAGCAACCCTCTATTGTGTGCATCAAAGGATAGAGATAAAAGACACCAAGGAAG
CTTTAGACAAGATAGAGGAAGAGCAAAACAAAAGTAAGACCACCGCACAGCAAGCGGCCGCTGATCTTCA
GACCTGGAGGAGGAGATATGAGGGACAATTGGAGAAGTGAATTATATAAATATAAAGTAGTAAAAATTGA
ACCATTAGGAGTAGCACCCACCAAGGCAAAGAGAAGAGTGGTGCAGAGAGAAAAAAGAGCAGTGGGAATA
GGAGCTTTGTTCCTTGGGTTCTTGGGAGCAGCAGGAAGCACTATGGGCGCAGCGTCAATGACGCTGACGG
TACAGGCCAGACAATTATTGTCTGGTATAGTGCAGCAGCAGAACAATTTGCTGAGGGCTATTGAGGCGCA
ACAGCATCTGTTGCAACTCACAGTCTGGGGCATCAAGCAGCTCCAGGCAAGAATCCTGGCTGTGGAAAGA
TACCTAAAGGATCAACAGCTCCTGGGGATTTGGGGTTGCTCTGGAAAACTCATTTGCACCACTGCTGTGC
CTTGGAATGCTAGTTGGAGTAATAAATCTCTGGAACAGATTTGGAATCACACGACCTGGATGGAGTGGGA
CAGAGAAATTAACAATTACACAAGCTTAATACACTCCTTAATTGAAGAATCGCAAAACCAGCAAGAAAAG
AATGAACAAGAATTATTGGAATTAGATAAATGGGCAAGTTTGTGGAATTGGTTTAACATAACAAATTGGC
TGTGGTATATAAAATTATTCATAATGATAGTAGGAGGCTTGGTAGGTTTAAGAATAGTTTTTGCTGTACT
TTCTATAGTGAATAGAGTTAGGCAGGGATATTCACCATTATCGTTTCAGACCCACCTCCCAACCCCGAGG
GGACCCGACAGGCCCGAAGGAATAGAAGAAGAAGGTGGAGAGAGAGACAGAGACAGATCCATTCGATTAG
TGAACGGATCGGCACTGCGTGCGCCAATTCTGCAGACAAATGGCAGTATTCATCCACAATTTTAAAAGAA
AAGGGGGGATTGGGGGGTACAGTGCAGGGGAAAGAATAGTAGACATAATAGCAACAGACATACAAACTAA
AGAATTACAAAAACAAATTACAAAAATTCAAAATTTTCGGGTTTATTACAGGGACAGCAGAGATCCAGTT
TGGTTAATTAAATAACTTCGTATAGCATACATTATACGAAGTTATGATAGATCCGACGCCGCCATCTCTA
GGCCCGCGCCGGCCCCCTCGCACAGACTTGTGGGAGAAGCTCGGCTACTCCCACAAGTCTGTGCGAGGGG
GCCGGCGCGGGCCTAGAGATGGCGGCGTCGGATTCTATCATCAGTCCGAGAAAAAAAGCACCGACTCGGT
GCCACTTTTTCAAGTTGATAACGGACTAGCCTTATTTTAACTTGCTATTTCTAGCTCTAAAACGACGAAA
ATATTAAAACGACCGAGGTACCCAAGCGGCGCACAAGCTATATAAACCTGAAGGAAGTCTCAACTTTACA
CTTAGGTCAAGTTGCTTATCGTACTAGAGCTTCAGCAGGAAATTTAACTAAAATCTAATTTAACCAGCAT
AGCAAATATCATTTATTCCCAAAATGCTAAAGTTTGAGATAAACGGACTTGATTTCCGGCTGTTTTGACA
CTATCCAGAATGCCTTGCAGATGGGTGGGGCATGCTAAATACTGCAGACAATTAATTAACCCGTGTCGGC
TCCAGATCTGGCCTCCGCGCCGGGTTTTGGCGCCTCCCGCGGGCGCCCCCCTCCTCACGGCGAGCGCTGC
CACGTCAGACGAAGGGCGCAGCGAGCGTCCTGATCCTTCCGCCCGGACGCTCAGGACAGCGGCCCGCTGC
TCATAAGACTCGGCCTTAGAACCCCAGTATCAGCAGAAGGACATTTTAGGACGGGACTTGGGTGACTCTA
GGGCACTGGTTTTCTTTCCAGAGAGCGGAACAGGCGAGGAAAAGTAGTCCCTTCTCGGCGATTCTGCGGA
GGGATCTCCGTGGGGCGGTGAACGCCGATGATTATATAAGGACGCGCCGGGTGTGGCACAGCTAGTTCCG
TCGCAGCCGGGATTTGGGTCGCGGTTCTTGTTTGTGGATCGCTGTGATCGTCACTTGGTGAGTAGCGGGC
TGCTGGGCTGGCCGGGGCTTTCGTGGCCGCCGGGCCGCTCGGTGGGACGGAAGCGTGTGGAGAGACCGCC
AAGGGCTGTAGTCTGGGTCCGCGAGCAAGGTTGCCCTGAACTGGGGGTTGGGGGGAGCGCAGCAAAATGG
CGGCTGTTCCCGAGTCTTGAATGGAAGACGCTTGTGAGGCGGGCTGTGAGGTCGTTGAAACAAGGTGGGG
GGCATGGTGGGCGGCAAGAACCCAAGGTCTTGAGGCCTTCGCTAATGCGGGAAAGCTCTTATTCGGGTGA
GATGGGCTGGGGCACCATCTGGGGACCCTGACGTGAAGTTTGTCACTGACTGGAGAACTCGGTTTGTCGT
CTGTTGCGGGGGCGGCAGTTATGGCGGTGCCGTTGGGCAGTGCACCCGTACCTTTGGGAGCGCGCGCCCT
CGTCGTGTCGTGACGTCACCCGTTCTGTTGGCTTATAATGCAGGGTGGGGCCACCTGCCGGTAGGTGTGC
GGTAGGCTTTTCTCCGTCGCAGGACGCAGGGTTCGGGCCTAGGGTAGGCTCTCCTGAATCGACAGGCGCC
GGACCTCTGGTGAGGGGAGGGATAAGTGAGGCGTCAGTTTCTTTGGTCGGTTTTATGTACCTATCTTCTT
AAGTAGCTGAAGCTCCGGTTTTGAACTATGCGCTCGGGGTTGGCGAGTGTGTTTTGTGAAGTTTTTTAGG
CACCTTTTGAAATGTAATCATTTGGGTCAATATGTAATTTTCAGTGTTAGACTAGTAAATTGTCCGCTAA
ATTCTGGCCGTTTTTGGCTTTTTTGTTAGACGAAGCTTGGGCTGCAGGTCGACTCTAGAGGATCCCCGGG
TACCGGTGCCACCATGGTGAGCAAGGGCGAGGAGCTGTTCACCGGGGTGGTGCCCATCCTGGTCGAGCTG
GACGGCGACGTAAACGGCCACAAGTTCAGCGTGAGGGGCGAGGGCGAGGGCGATGCCACCAACGGCAAGC
TGACCCTGAAGTTCATCTGCACCACCGGCAAGCTGCCCGTGCCCTGGCCCACCCTCGTGACCACCCTGAG
CCACGGCGTGCAGTGCTTCGCCCGCTACCCCGACCACATGAAGCAGCACGACTTCTTCAAGTCCGCCATG
CCCGAAGGCTACGTCCAGGAGCGCACCATCTTCTTCAAGGACGACGGCACCTACAAGACCCGCGCCGAGG
TGAAGTTCGAGGGCGACACCCTGGTGAACCGCATCGAGCTGAAGGGCGTCGACTTCAAGGAGGACGGCAA
CATCCTGGGGCACAAGCTGGAGTACAACTTCAACAGCCACAACATCTATATCATGGCCGTCAAGCAGAAG
AACGGCATCAAGGTGAACTTCAAGATCCGCCACAACGTGGAGGACGGCAGCGTGCAGCTCGCCGACCACT
ACCAGCAGAACACCCCCATCGGCGACGGCCCCGTGCTGCTGCCCGACAGCCACTACCTGAGCACCCAGTC
CGTGCTGAGCAAAGACCCCAACGAGAAGCGCGATCACATGGTCCTGCTGGAGTTCCGCACCGCCGCCGGG
ATCACTCTCGGCATGGACGAGCTGTACAAGTAAGAATTCGATATCAAGCTTATCGATAATCAACCTCTGG
ATTACAAAATTTGTGAAAGATTGACTGGTATTCTTAACTATGTTGCTCCTTTTACGCTATGTGGATACGC
TGCTTTAATGCCTTTGTATCATGCTATTGCTTCCCGTATGGCTTTCATTTTCTCCTCCTTGTATAAATCC
TGGTTGCTGTCTCTTTATGAGGAGTTGTGGCCCGTTGTCAGGCAACGTGGCGTGGTGTGCACTGTGTTTG
CTGACGCAACCCCCACTGGTTGGGGCATTGCCACCACCTGTCAGCTCCTTTCCGGGACTTTCGCTTTCCC
CCTCCCTATTGCCACGGCGGAACTCATCGCCGCCTGCCTTGCCCGCTGCTGGACAGGGGCTCGGCTGTTG
GGCACTGACAATTCCGTGGTGTTGTCGGGGAAATCATCGTCCTTTCCTTGGCTGCTCGCCTGTGTTGCCA
CCTGGATTCTGCGCGGGACGTCCTTCTGCTACGTCCCTTCGGCCCTCAATCCAGCGGACCTTCCTTCCCG
CGGCCTGCTGCCGGCTCTGCGGCCTCTTCCGCGTCTTCGCCTTCGCCCTCAGACGAGTCGGATCTCCCTT
TGGGCCGCCTCCCCGCATCGATACCGTCGACCTCGAGACCTAGAAAAACATGGAGCAATCACAAGTAGCA
ATACAGCAGCTACCAATGCTGATTGTGCCTGGCTAGAAGCACAAGAGGAGGAGGAGGTGGGTTTTCCAGT
CACACCTCAGGTACCTTTAAGACCAATGACTTACAAGGCAGCTGTAGATCTTAGCCACTTTTTAAAAGAA
AAGGGGGGACTGGAAGGGCTAATTCACTCCCAACGAAGACAAGATATCCTTGATCTGTGGATCTACCACA
CACAAGGCTACTTCCCTGATTGGCAGAACTACACACCAGGGCCAGGGATCAGATATCCACTGACCTTTGG
ATGGTGCTACAAGCTAGTACCAGTTGAGCAAGAGAAGGTAGAAGAAGCCAATGAAGGAGAGAACACCCGC
TTGTTACACCCTGTGAGCCTGCATGGGATGGATGACCCGGAGAGAGAAGTATTAGAGTGGAGGTTTGACA
GCCGCCTAGCATTTCATCACATGGCCCGAGAGCTGCATCCGGACTGTACTGGGTCTCTCTGGTTAGACCA
GATCTGAGCCTGGGAGCTCTCTGGCTAACTAGGGAACCCACTGCTTAAGCCTCAATAAAGCTTGCCTTGA
GTGCTTCAAGTAGTGTGTGCCCGTCTGTTGTGTGACTCTGGTAACTAGAGATCCCTCAGACCCTTTTAGT
CAGTGTGGAAAATCTCTAGCAGGGCCCGTTTAAACCCGCTGATCAGCCTCGACTGTGCCTTCTAGTTGCC
AGCCATCTGTTGTTTGCCCCTCCCCCGTGCCTTCCTTGACCCTGGAAGGTGCCACTCCCACTGTCCTTTC
CTAATAAAATGAGGAAATTGCATCGCATTGTCTGAGTAGGTGTCATTCTATTCTGGGGGGTGGGGTGGGG
CAGGACAGCAAGGGGGAGGATTGGGAAGACAATAGCAGGCATGCTGGGGATGCGGTGGGCTCTATGGCTT
CTGAGGCGGAAAGAACCAGCTGGGGCTCTAGGGGGTATCCCC
[124 nt withheld, positions 6763-6886]
C
[91 nt withheld, positions 6888-6978]
A
[49 nt withheld, positions 6980-7028]
CCTTTGACGTTGGAGTCCACGTTCTTT
[37 nt withheld, positions 7056-7092]
ACCCTATCTCGGTCTATTCTTTTGATTTATAAGGGATTTTGCCGATTTCGGCCTATTGGTTAAAAAATGA
GCTGATTTAACAAAAATTTAACGCGAATTAATTCTGTGGAATGTGTGTCAGTTAGGGTGTGGAAAGTCCC
CAGGCTCCCCAGCAGGCAGAAGTATGCAAAGCATGCATCTCAATTAGTCAGCAACCAGGTGTGGAAAGTC
CCCAGGCTCCCCAGCAGGCAGAAGTATGCAAAGCATGCATCTCAATTAGTCAGCAACCATAGTCCCGCCC
CTAACTCCGCCCATCCCGCCCCTAACTCCGCCCAGTTCCGCCCATTCTCCGCCCCATGGCTGACTAATTT
TTTTTATTTATGCAGAGGCCGAGGCCGCCTCTGCCTCTGAGCTATTCCAGAAGTAGTGAGGAGGCTTTTT
TGGAGGCCTAGGCTTTTGCAAAAAGCTCCCGGGAGCTTGTATATCCATTTTCGGATCTGATCAGCACGTG
TTGACAATTAATCATCGGCATAGTATATCGGCATAGTATAATACGACAAGGTGAGGAACTAAACCATGGC
CAAGTTGACCAGTGCCGTTCCGGTGCTCACCGCGCGCGACGTCGCCGGAGCGGTCGAGTTCTGGACCGAC
CGGCTCGGGTTCTCCCGGGACTTCGTGGAGGACGACTTCGCCGGTGTGGTCCGGGACGACGTGACCCTGT
TCATCAGCGCGGTCCAGGACCAGGTGGTGCCGGACAACACCCTGGCCTGGGTGTGGGTGCGCGGCCTGGA
CGAGCTGTACGCCGAGTGGTCGGAGGTCGTGTCCACGAACTTCCGGGACGCCTCCGGGCCGGCCATGACC
GAGATCGGCGAGCAGCCGTGGGGGCGGGAGTTCGCCCTGCGCGACCCGGCCGGCAACTGCGTGCACTTCG
TGGCCGAGGAGCAGGACTGACACGTGCTACGAGATTTCGATTCCACCGCCGCCTTCTATGAAAGGTTGGG
CTTCGGAATCGTTTTCCGGGACGCCGGCTGGATGATCCTCCAGCGCGGGGATCTCATGCTGGAGTTCTTC
GCCCACCCCAACTTGTTTATTGCAGCTTATAATGGTTACAAATAAAGCAATAGCATCACAAATTTCACAA
ATAAAGCATTTTTTTCACTGCATTCTAGTTGTGGTTTGTCCAAACTCATCAATGTATCTTATCATGTCTG
TATACCGTCGACCTCTAGCTAGAGCTTGGCGTAATCATGGTCATAGCTGTTTCCTGTGTGAAATTGTTAT
CCGCTCACAATTCCACACAACATACGAGCCGGAAGCATAAAGTGTAAAGCCTGGGGTGCCTAATGAGTGA
GCTAACTCACATTAATTGCGTTGCGCTCACTGCCCGCTTTCCAGTCGGGAAACCTGTCGTGCCAGCTGCA
TTAATGAATCGGCCAACGCGCGGGGAGAGGCGGTTTGCGTATTGGGCGCTCTTCCGCTTCCTCGCTCACT
GACTCGCTGCGCTCGGTCGTTCGGCTGCGGCGAGCGGTATCAGCTCACTCAAAGGCGGTAATACGGTTAT
CCACAGAATCAGGGGATAACGCAGGAAAGAACATGTGAGCAAAAGGCCAGCAAAAGGCCAGGAACCGTAA
AAAGGCCGCGTTGCTGGCGTTTTTCCATAGGCTCCGCCCCCCTGACGAGCATCACAAAAATCGACGCTCA
AGTCAGAGGTGGCGAAACCCGACAGGACTATAAAGATACCAGGCGTTTCCCCCTGGAAGCTCCCTCGTGC
GCTCTCCTGTTCCGACCCTGCCGCTTACCGGATACCTGTCCGCCTTTCTCCCTTCGGGAAGCGTGGCGCT
TTCTCATAGCTCACGCTGTAGGTATCTCAGTTCGGTGTAGGTCGTTCGCTCCAAGCTGGGCTGTGTGCAC
GAACCCCCCGTTCAGCCCGACCGCTGCGCCTTATCCGGTAACTATCGTCTTGAGTCCAACCCGGTAAGAC
ACGACTTATCGCCACTGGCAGCAGCCACTGGTAACAGGATTAGCAGAGCGAGGTATGTAGGCGGTGCTAC
AGAGTTCTTGAAGTGGTGGCCTAACTACGGCTACACTAGAAGAACAGTATTTGGTATCTGCGCTCTGCTG
AAGCCAGTTACCTTCGGAAAAAGAGTTGGTAGCTCTTGATCCGGCAAACAAACCACCGCTGGTAGCGGTG
GTTTTTTTGTTTGCAAGCAGCAGATTACGCGCAGAAAAAAAGGATCTCAAGAAGATCCTTTGATCTTTTC
TACGGGGTCTGACGCTCAGTGGAACGAAAACTCACGTTAAGGGATTTTGGTCATGAGATTATCAAAAAGG
ATCTTCACCTAGATCCTTTTAAATTAAAAATGAAGTTTTAAATCAATCTAAAGTATATATGAGTAAACTT
GGTCTGACAGTTACCAATGCTTAATCAGTGAGGCACCTATCTCAGCGATCTGTCTATTTCGTTCATCCAT
AGTTGCCTGACTCCCCGTCGTGTAGATAACTACGATACGGGAGGGCTTACCATCTGGCCCCAGTGCTGCA
ATGATACCGCGAGACCCACGCTCACCGGCTCCAGATTTATCAGCAATAAACCAGCCAGCCGGAAGGGCCG
AGCGCAGAAGTGGTCCTGCAACTTTATCCGCCTCCATCCAGTCTATTAATTGTTGCCGGGAAGCTAGAGT
AAGTAGTTCGCCAGTTAATAGTTTGCGCAACGTTGTTGCCATTGCTACAGGCATCGTGGTGTCACGCTCG
TCGTTTGGTATGGCTTCATTCAGCTCCGGTTCCCAACGATCAAGGCGAGTTACATGATCCCCCATGTTGT
GCAAAAAAGCGGTTAGCTCCTTCGGTCCTCCGATCGTTGTCAGAAGTAAGTTGGCCGCAGTGTTATCACT
CATGGTTATGGCAGCACTGCATAATTCTCTTACTGTCATGCCATCCGTAAGATGCTTTTCTGTGACTGGT
GAGTACTCAACCAAGTCATTCTGAGAATAGTGTATGCGGCGACCGAGTTGCTCTTGCCCGGCGTCAATAC
GGGATAATACCGCGCCACATAGCAGAACTTTAAAAGTGCTCATCATTGGAAAACGTTCTTCGGGGCGAAA
ACTCTCAAGGATCTTACCGCTGTTGAGATCCAGTTCGATGTAACCCACTCGTGCACCCAACTGATCTTCA
GCATCTTTTACTTTCACCAGCGTTTCTGGGTGAGCAAAAACAGGAAGGCAAAATGCCGCAAAAAAGGGAA
TAAGGGCGACACGGAAATGTTGAATACTCATACTCTTCCTTTTTCAATATTATTGAAGCATTTATCAGGG
TTATTGTCTCATGAGCGGATACATATTTGAATGTATTTAGAAAAATAAACAAATAGGGGTTCCGCGCACA
TTTCCCCGAAAAGTGCCACCTGAC
Features (pLannotate 1.2.2; 35 found; start..end, strand, type, name):
     31..83      -  misc_feature   bom (fragment): basis of mobility region from pBR322
    238..617     +  enhancer       CMV enhancer: human cytomegalovirus immediate early enhancer
    618..817     +  promoter       CMV promoter: human cytomegalovirus (CMV) immediate early promoter
    835..1015    +  LTR            5' LTR (truncated): truncated 5' long terminal repeat (LTR) from HIV-1
   1062..1187    +  misc_feature   HIV-1 Ψ: packaging signal of human immunodeficiency virus type 1
   1171..1534    +  CDS            HIV-1 gag (fragment): gag protein from human immunodeficiency virus 1; gag
   1680..1913    +  misc_feature   RRE: The Rev response element (RRE) of HIV-1 allows for Rev-dependent mRNA export from the nucleus to the cytoplasm.
   2290..2390    +  CDS            Rev (fragment): human immunodeficiency virus 1 (HIV-1) Rev protein; rev; enhances nuclear export of unspliced and incompletely spliced viral mRNAs
   2440..2557    +  misc_feature   cPPT/CTS: central polypurine tract and central termination sequence of HIV-1
   2602..2635    +  protein_bind   loxP: Cre-mediated recombination occurs in the 8-bp core sequence (GCATACAT). Cre recombinase
   2640..2712    +  promoter       U6 promoter (fragment): RNA polymerase III promoter for mouse U6 snRNA (Das et al., 1988)
   2708..2763    -  promoter       U6 promoter (fragment): RNA polymerase III promoter for mouse U6 snRNA (Das et al., 1988)
   2788..2863    -  misc_RNA       gRNA scaffold: guide RNA scaffold for the Streptococcus pyogenes CRISPR/Cas9 system
   3160..4371    +  promoter       UbC promoter: human ubiquitin C promoter
   4382..4415    -  misc_feature   MCS (fragment): pUC18/19 multiple cloning site
   4424..5143    +  CDS            EBFP2: enhanced blue variant of GFP (Ai et al., 2007) mammalian codon-optimized
   5144..5168    +  misc_feature   MCS (fragment): pBluescript multiple cloning site
   5168..5756    +  misc_feature   WPRE: woodchuck hepatitis virus posttranscriptional regulatory element
   5693..6274    +  CDS            nef (fragment): NEF_HV1H2 - Experimental evidence at protein level: Swiss-Prot protein existence level 1. Extracellular Nef protein targets CD4(+) T-lymphocytes for apoptosis by interacting with CXCR4 surface receptors. From Human immunodeficiency virus type 1 group M subtype B (isolate HXB2) (HIV-1).
   6281..6461    +  LTR            5' LTR (truncated): truncated 5' long terminal repeat (LTR) from HIV-1
   6493..6717    +  polyA_signal   bGH poly(A) signal: bovine growth hormone polyadenylation signal
   6721..6742    +  promoter       SV40 promoter (fragment): SV40 enhancer and early promoter
   6763..7191    +  rep_origin     f1 ori (sequence partly withheld): f1 bacteriophage origin of replication; arrow indicates direction of (+) strand synthesis
   7205..7534    +  promoter       SV40 promoter: SV40 enhancer and early promoter
   7582..7629    +  promoter       EM7 promoter: synthetic bacterial promoter&nbsp
   7648..8022    +  CDS            BleoR: antibiotic-binding protein; Sh ble from Streptoalloteichus hindustanus; confers resistance to bleomycin, phleomycin, and Zeocin™
   8032..8157    +  CDS            ble (fragment): BLE_KLEPN - Experimental evidence at protein level: Swiss-Prot protein existence level 1. Binding protein with a strong affinity to the bleomycin family of antibiotics. Binds to CL990; an antimitotic-antibiotic compound. From Klebsiella pneumoniae.
   8152..8273    +  polyA_signal   SV40 poly(A) signal: SV40 polyadenylation signal
   8346..8362    -  protein_bind   lac operator: The lac repressor binds to the lac operator to inhibit transcription in E. coli. This inhibition can be relieved by adding lactose or isopropyl-β-D-thiogalactopyranoside (IPTG). lac repressor encoded by lacI
   8370..8400    -  promoter       lac promoter: promoter for the E. coli lac operon
   8415..8436    -  protein_bind   CAP binding site: CAP binding activates transcription in the presence of cAMP. E. coli catabolite activator protein
   8449..8541    -  CDS            lacI (fragment): lac repressor; lacI; The lac repressor binds to the lac operator to inhibit transcription in E. coli. This inhibition can be relieved by adding lactose or isopropyl-β-D-thiogalactopyranoside (IPTG).
   8724..9312    -  rep_origin     ori: high-copy-number ColE1/pMB1/pBR322/pUC origin of replication
   9483..10343   -  CDS            AmpR: β-lactamase; bla; confers resistance to ampicillin, carbenicillin, and related antibiotics
  10344..10448   -  promoter       AmpR promoter: bla
